Addgene plasmid #202800: pLV-EFalpha-SVA-lncRNA-AK057321-mcherry-puro
Purpose: Lentiviral vector to express SVA-lncRNA AK057321 with ires for mcherry and puro expression
Depositing lab: Matthew Anderson. Depositing organization: Beth Israel Deaconess Medical Center. Publication: Hominoid SVA-lncRNA AK057321 targets human-specific SVA retrotransposons in SCN8A and CDK5RAP2 to initiate neuronal maturation. Nadler MJS, Chang W, Ozkaynak E, Huo Y, Nong Y, Boillot M, Johnson M, Moreno A, Matthew P Anderson. Commun Biol. 2023 Mar 30;6(1):347. doi: 10.1038/s42003-023-04683-8. PubMed 36997626.
Backbone
  Vector backbone: pLV-EFalpha-mcherry-puro
  Backbone manufacturer: purchased from Biosettia
  Backbone size w/o insert (bp): 9472
  Total vector size (bp): 11235
  Modifications to backbone: none
  Vector type: Mammalian Expression, Lentiviral
  Selectable markers: Puromycin
Growth in bacteria
  Bacterial resistance: Ampicillin, 100 μg/mL
  Growth temperature: 37°C
  Growth strain: NEB Stable
  Copy number: Unknown
Gene/Insert
  Gene/Insert name: SVA-lncRNA AK057321
  Species: H. sapiens (human)
  Insert size (bp): 1763
  GenBank ID: AK057321.1
  Promoter: EFalpha (with intron)
  Cloning method: Restriction Enzyme; 5′ cloning site XbaI (not destroyed); 3′ cloning site BamHI (not destroyed)
  Sequencing primers: 5′ whole plasmid sequencing; 3′ whole plasmid sequencing
Resource information
  A portion of this plasmid was derived from a plasmid made by: Homo sapiens cDNA FLJ32759 fis, clone TESTI2001793
Terms and licenses: Academic/Nonprofit Terms; Industry Terms: Not Available to Industry
How to cite: pLV-EFalpha-SVA-lncRNA-AK057321-mcherry-puro was a gift from Matthew Anderson (Addgene plasmid # 202800 ; http://n2t.net/addgene:202800 ; RRID:Addgene_202800)
