[The description below was written by a language model from this plasmid's Addgene catalogue record and pLannotate feature annotations shown in this document.]
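Description:
pLV-EFalpha-SVA-lncRNA-AK057321-mcherry-puro is an 11.2 kb third-generation-style, self-inactivating HIV-1 lentiviral transfer vector built on the commercial pLV-EFalpha-mcherry-puro backbone. It is used to express a human SVA retrotransposon-derived long noncoding RNA in mammalian cells. In bacteria it is maintained through a high-copy ColE1/pUC origin with ampicillin resistance (AmpR), and it also carries an f1 origin and remnants of a lac/T7/T3 cloning region. Viral genomic RNA is transcribed from a chimeric RSV promoter fused to a truncated 5' LTR. That RNA carries the Ψ packaging signal with a gag fragment, the RRE for Rev-dependent nuclear export, and the cPPT/CTS element. At the other end, the ΔU3 3' LTR inactivates LTR promoter activity after integration, and it is followed by an SV40 poly(A) signal and SV40 origin.

The internal cassette is driven by the human EF-1α promoter with its intron. Downstream, the 1,763 bp AK057321 cDNA (originally a human testis cDNA clone) is inserted between XbaI and BamHI sites. The short ZNRF2, C8orf44, ERVK-24 and hGH poly(A) hits that the automated annotation places in this interval are most likely similarity matches to repeat-derived sequence in the lncRNA, not separate functional parts. An EMCV IRES follows the insert and directs translation of mCherry and puromycin N-acetyltransferase from the same transcript. The two reading frames lie very close together, but the record does not say whether they are fused or how they are linked. A WPRE enhances transcript expression. Transduced cells can therefore be tracked by red fluorescence and selected with puromycin. The associated study examined how this lncRNA targets human-specific SVA elements in SCN8A and CDK5RAP2 during neuronal maturation.
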