Features (pLannotate 1.2.2; 34 found; start..end, strand, type, name):
      9..235     +  promoter       RSV promoter: Rous sarcoma virus enhancer/promoter
    236..416     +  LTR            5' LTR (truncated): truncated 5' long terminal repeat (LTR) from HIV-1
    463..588     +  misc_feature   HIV-1 Ψ: packaging signal of human immunodeficiency virus type 1
    572..935     +  CDS            HIV-1 gag (fragment): gag protein from human immunodeficiency virus 1; gag
   1081..1314    +  misc_feature   RRE: The Rev response element (RRE) of HIV-1 allows for Rev-dependent mRNA export from the nucleus to the cytoplasm.
   1691..1791    +  CDS            Rev (fragment): human immunodeficiency virus 1 (HIV-1) Rev protein; rev; enhances nuclear export of unspliced and incompletely spliced viral mRNAs
   1810..1926    +  misc_feature   cPPT/CTS: central polypurine tract and central termination sequence of HIV-1
   2149..2360    +  promoter       EF-1α core promoter: core promoter for human elongation factor EF-1α
   2361..2474    +  intron         EF-1α intron A (fragment): intron upstream of the start codon of human EF-1α
   3100..3303    +  intron         EF-1α intron A: truncated intron upstream of the start codon of human EF-1α
   3306..3323    +  exon           EF-1α exon (fragment): truncated exon 2 from human EF-1α, beginning with a GT-to-CC mutation that reduces splicing efficiency
   3329..3451    +  CDS            ZNRF2 (fragment): ZNRF2_HUMAN - Also known as RNF202. Experimental evidence at protein level: Swiss-Prot protein existence level 1. May play a role in the establishment and maintenance of neuronal transmission and plasticity via its ubiquitin ligase activity. E3 ubiquitin ligases accept ubiquitin from an E2 ubiquitin-conjugating enzyme in the form of a thioester and then directly transfer the ubiquitin to targeted substrates. From Homo sapiens (Human).
   3597..3622    +  polyA_signal   hGH poly(A) signal (fragment): human growth hormone polyadenylation signal
   3663..3752    -  CDS            C8orf44 (fragment): CH044_HUMAN - Experimental evidence at transcript level: Swiss-Prot protein existence level 2. From Homo sapiens (Human).
   4616..4747    +  CDS            ERVK-24 (fragment): NP24_HUMAN - Experimental evidence at protein level: Swiss-Prot protein existence level 1. May possess a function in tumorigenesis. From Homo sapiens (Human).
   5137..5720    +  misc_feature   IRES2: internal ribosome entry site (IRES) of the encephalomyocarditis virus (EMCV)
   5747..6454    +  CDS            mCherry: mCherry is a basic (constitutively fluorescent) red fluorescent protein published in 2004, derived from Discosoma sp.. It is reported to be a very rapidly-maturing monomer with low acid sensitivity.
   6473..7072    +  CDS            PuroR: puromycin N-acetyltransferase; pac from Streptomyces alboniger; confers resistance to puromycin
   7087..7675    +  misc_feature   WPRE: woodchuck hepatitis virus posttranscriptional regulatory element
   7692..7760    +  CDS            nef (fragment): NEF_HV1Z2 - Experimental evidence at protein level: Swiss-Prot protein existence level 1. Extracellular Nef protein targets CD4(+) T-lymphocytes for apoptosis by interacting with CXCR4 surface receptors. From Human immunodeficiency virus type 1 group M subtype D (isolate Z2/CDC-Z34) (HIV-1).
   7762..7995    +  LTR            3' LTR (ΔU3): self-inactivating 3' long terminal repeat (LTR) from HIV-1
   8067..8188    +  polyA_signal   SV40 poly(A) signal: SV40 polyadenylation signal
   8228..8363    +  rep_origin     SV40 ori: SV40 origin of replication
   8384..8402    -  promoter       T7 promoter: promoter for bacteriophage T7 RNA polymerase
   8410..8565    +  CDS            lacZα (fragment): LacZα fragment of β-galactosidase; lacZ fragment
   8570..8998    +  rep_origin     f1 ori (sequence partly withheld): f1 bacteriophage origin of replication; arrow indicates direction of (+) strand synthesis
   9051..9155    +  promoter       AmpR promoter: bla
   9156..10016   +  CDS            AmpR: β-lactamase; bla; confers resistance to ampicillin, carbenicillin, and related antibiotics
  10187..10775   +  rep_origin     ori: high-copy-number ColE1/pMB1/pBR322/pUC origin of replication
  10958..11050   +  CDS            lacI (fragment): lac repressor; lacI; The lac repressor binds to the lac operator to inhibit transcription in E. coli. This inhibition can be relieved by adding lactose or isopropyl-β-D-thiogalactopyranoside (IPTG).
  11063..11084   +  protein_bind   CAP binding site: CAP binding activates transcription in the presence of cAMP. E. coli catabolite activator protein
  11099..11129   +  promoter       lac promoter: promoter for the E. coli lac operon
  11133..11155   +  protein_bind   lac operator (fragment): The lac repressor binds to the lac operator to inhibit transcription in E. coli. This inhibition can be relieved by adding lactose or isopropyl-β-D-thiogalactopyranoside (IPTG). lac repressor encoded by lacI
  11198..11216   +  promoter       T3 promoter: promoter for bacteriophage T3 RNA polymerase
>Addgene plasmid #202800 | pLV-EFalpha-SVA-lncRNA-AK057321-mcherry-puro | addgene full sequence | sequence record 399638 | Addgene NGS Result
AAGCTTAATGTAGTCTTATGCAATACTCTTGTAGTCTTGCAACATGGTAACGATGAGTTAGCAACATGCC
TTACAAGGAGAGAAAAAGCACCGTGCATGCCGATTGGTGGAAGTAAGGTGGTACGATCGTGCCTTATTAG
GAAGGCAACAGACGGGTCTGACATGGATTGGACGAACCACTGAATTGCCGCATTGCAGAGATATTGTATT
TAAGTGCCTAGCTCGATACATAAACGGGTCTCTCTGGTTAGACCAGATCTGAGCCTGGGAGCTCTCTGGC
TAACTAGGGAACCCACTGCTTAAGCCTCAATAAAGCTTGCCTTGAGTGCTTCAAGTAGTGTGTGCCCGTC
TGTTGTGTGACTCTGGTAACTAGAGATCCCTCAGACCCTTTTAGTCAGTGTGGAAAATCTCTAGCAGTGG
CGCCCGAACAGGGACTTGAAAGCGAAAGGGAAACCAGAGGAGCTCTCTCGACGCAGGACTCGGCTTGCTG
AAGCGCGCACGGCAAGAGGCGAGGGGCGGCGACTGGTGAGTACGCCAAAAATTTTGACTAGCGGAGGCTA
GAAGGAGAGAGATGGGTGCGAGAGCGTCAGTATTAAGCGGGGGAGAATTAGATCGCGATGGGAAAAAATT
CGGTTAAGGCCAGGGGGAAAGAAAAAATATAAATTAAAACATATAGTATGGGCAAGCAGGGAGCTAGAAC
GATTCGCAGTTAATCCTGGCCTGTTAGAAACATCAGAAGGCTGTAGACAAATACTGGGACAGCTACAACC
ATCCCTTCAGACAGGATCAGAAGAACTTAGATCATTATATAATACAGTAGCAACCCTCTATTGTGTGCAT
CAAAGGATAGAGATAAAAGACACCAAGGAAGCTTTAGACAAGATAGAGGAAGAGCAAAACAAAAGTAAGA
CCACCGCACAGCAAGCGGCCGCTGATCTTCAGACCTGGAGGAGGAGATATGAGGGACAATTGGAGAAGTG
AATTATATAAATATAAAGTAGTAAAAATTGAACCATTAGGAGTAGCACCCACCAAGGCAAAGAGAAGAGT
GGTGCAGAGAGAAAAAAGAGCAGTGGGAATAGGAGCTTTGTTCCTTGGGTTCTTGGGAGCAGCAGGAAGC
ACTATGGGCGCAGCGTCAATGACGCTGACGGTACAGGCCAGACAATTATTGTCTGGTATAGTGCAGCAGC
AGAACAATTTGCTGAGGGCTATTGAGGCGCAACAGCATCTGTTGCAACTCACAGTCTGGGGCATCAAGCA
GCTCCAGGCAAGAATCCTGGCTGTGGAAAGATACCTAAAGGATCAACAGCTCCTGGGGATTTGGGGTTGC
TCTGGAAAACTCATTTGCACCACTGCTGTGCCTTGGAATGCTAGTTGGAGTAATAAATCTCTGGAACAGA
TTTGGAATCACACGACCTGGATGGAGTGGGACAGAGAAATTAACAATTACACAAGCTTAATACACTCCTT
AATTGAAGAATCGCAAAACCAGCAAGAAAAGAATGAACAAGAATTATTGGAATTAGATAAATGGGCAAGT
TTGTGGAATTGGTTTAACATAACAAATTGGCTGTGGTATATAAAATTATTCATAATGATAGTAGGAGGCT
TGGTAGGTTTAAGAATAGTTTTTGCTGTACTTTCTATAGTGAATAGAGTTAGGCAGGGATATTCACCATT
ATCGTTTCAGACCCACCTCCCAACCCCGAGGGGACCCGACAGGCCCGAAGGAATAGAAGAAGAAGGTGGA
GAGAGAGACAGAGACAGATCCATTCGATTAGTGAACGGATCTCGACGGTATCGGTTAACTTTTAAAAGAA
AAGGGGGGATTGGGGGGTACAGTGCAGGGGAAAGAATAGTAGACATAATAGCAACAGACATACAAACTAA
AGAATTACAAAAACAAATTACAAAATTCAAAATTTTATCGATGCCTCCCCGTCACCACCCCCCCCAACCC
GCCCCGACCGGAGCTGAGAGTAATTCATACAAAAGGACTCGCCCCTGCCTTGGGGAATCCCAGGGACCGT
CGTTAAACTCCCACTAACGTAGAACCCAGAGATCGCTGCGTTCCCGCCCCCTCACCCGCCCGCTCTCGTC
ATCACTGAGGTGGAGAAGAGCATGCGTGAGGCTCCGGTGCCCGTCAGTGGGCAGAGCGCACATCGCCCAC
AGTCCCCGAGAAGTTGGGGGGAGGGGTCGGCAATTGAACCGGTGCCTAGAGAAGGTGGCGCGGGGTAAAC
TGGGAAAGTGATGTCGTGTACTGGCTCCGCCTTTTTCCCGAGGGTGGGGGAGAACCGTATATAAGTGCAG
TAGTCGCCGTGAACGTTCTTTTTCGCAACGGGTTTGCCGCCAGAACACAGGTAAGTGCCGTGTGTGGTTC
CCGCGGGCCTGGCCTCTTTACGGGTTATGGCCCTTGCGTGCCTTGAATTACTTCCACGCCCCTGGCTGCA
GTACGTGATTCTTGATCCCGAGCTTCGGGTTGGAAGTGGGTGGGAGAGTTCGAGGCCTTGCGCTTAAGGA
GCCCCTTCGCCTCGTGCTTGAGTTGAGGCCTGGCTTGGGCGCTGGGGCCGCCGCGTGCGAATCTGGTGGC
ACCTTCGCGCCTGTCTCGCTGCTTTCGATAAGTCTCTAGCCATTTAAAATTTTTGATGATATCCTGCGAC
GCTTTTTTTTTGGCAAGATAGTCTTGTAAATGCGGGCCAAGATCTGCACACTGGTATTTCGGTTTTTGGG
GCCGCGGGCGGCGACGGGGCCCGTGCGTCCCAGCGCACATGTTCGGCGAGGCGGGGCCTGCGAGCGCGGC
CACCGAGAATCGGACGGGGGTAGTCTCAAGCTGGCCGGCCTGCTCTGGTGCCTGGCCTCGCGCCGCCGTG
TATCGCCCCGCCCTGGGCGGCAAGGCTGGCCCGGTCGGCACCAGTTGCGTGAGCGGAAAGATGGCCGCTT
CCCGGCCCTGCTGCAGGGAGCTCAAAATGGAGGACGCGGCGCTCGGGAGAGCGGGCGGGTGAGTCACCCA
CACAAAGGAAAAGGGCCTTTCCGTCCTCAGCCGTCGCTTCATGTGACTCCACGGAGTACCGGGCGCCGTC
CAGGCACCTCGATTAGTTCTCGAGCTTTTGGAGTACGTCGTCTTTAGGTTGGGGGGAGGGGTTTTATGCG
ATGGAGTTTCCCCACACTGAGTGGGTGGAGACTGAAGTTAGGCCAGCTTGGCACTTGATGTAATTCTCCT
TGGAATTTGCCCTTTTTGAGTTTGGATCTTGGTTCATTCTCAAGCCTCAGACAGTGGTTCAAAGTTTTTT
TCTTCCATTTCAGGTGTCGTGAAAACTACCCCTCTAGAAGCAGCCCTGAGGATGGCGGCGGCGGCGGCCA
GCACCGGCCGGTGGGCGGGAGCCCCGGCGGGCCGCGCCTGGTGATCGGCTCCTTACCAGCTCACCTCTCA
CCGCGCATGTTTGGAGACTATATCATCATGTACATAGAAAAATCCAAAGGATTCTGCAAAAAAGCTACTA
GAACCACTGACTTCATCAAGATGCAGTCTCCCTCTGATGCCGAGCGGAGGCTGGACTGTACAGCCACCAT
CTCGGCTCACTGCAACATCCCTGCCTGATTCTCCTGCCTCAGCCTGCCGAGTGCCTGGGATTGCAGGCTC
GCGCCGCCACGCCTGACTGGTTTTTGTATTTTTTGGTGGAGAAGGGGTTTCGCCATGTTGGCTGGGCTGG
TCTCCAGCTCCTGACCGCAAGTGATCTGCCCGCCTCGGCCTCCCGAGGTGCCAGGATTGCAGACGGAGTC
TCGCTCACTCAGTGCTCAATGTTGCCCAGGCTGGAGTGCAGTGGCGTGATCTCAGCTCGCTACAACCTCC
ACCTCCCAGCCGCCTGCCTTGGCCTCCCAAAGTGCTGAGATTGCAGCCTCTGCCCGGCCGCCACCCCGTC
TGGGAAGTGAGGAGCGTCTCTGCCTGGCCGCCCATCGTCTGGGATGTGAGGAGCCCCTCTGCCCGGCCGC
CCAGTCTGAGATGTGAAGAGCGCCTCTGCCCGGCCGCGACCCCGTCTGGGAACTGAGGAGTGTCTCTGCC
TGGCCACCCATCGTCTGGGATGTGAGGAGCCCCTCTGCCCGGCCGCCCAGTCTGGGAAATGAGGAGCGCC
TCTTCCTGGCCACCATCCCGTCTGGGAAGTGAGGAGCGTCTCTGCCCGGCCGCCCATCGTCTGAGATGTG
GGGAGCGCCTCTGCCCGGCCCCAACCCCGTCTGGGAACTGAGGAGTGTCTCTGCCCGACCGCCACCCCGT
CTGGGAGGTGAGGAACGTTTCTGCCCAGCCGCCCGTCTGAGAAGTGAGCCCCTCCGCCTGGCAGCCGCCC
CATCTGGGAAGTGAGGAGCCCCTCCGCCCGGCAGCCGCCCCGTCCGGGAGGTGGGGGGCAGCCCCCACCC
GGCCAGCCACCCCGCACGGGAGGGAGGTGGGGCCAGCCCCTGCCTGGCCAGCCGCCCCATTCAGGAGGTG
GGGGGCAGCCCCTGCCCGGCAGCCATCCCGTCCGGGAGGTGGGGGGCGCCTCTGCCCGGCTGCCCCATCT
GGGAAGTGAGGAGCCCCTCTGCCCGGCAGCCACCCCGTCTGGGAGGTGTGCCCAACAGCTCATTGAGAAC
GGGCCATGATGACGATGGCGGTTTTGTCGAATAGAAAGGGGGGAAATGTGGGGAAAAGAAAGAGAAATCA
GATTGTTGCGGCGTCTGTGTAGAAAGAAGTAGATATAGGAGACTCCATTTTGTTCTGTACTAAGAAAAAT
TCTTCTGCCTTGGGATGCTGTTAATCTATAACCTTACCCCCAACCCCGTGCTCTCTGAAACATGTGCTGT
GTCCACTCAGGGTTAAATGGATTAAGGGCGGTGCAAGATGTGCTTTGTTAAACAGATGCTTGAAGGCAGC
ATGCTCGTTAAGAGTCATCACCACTCCCTAATCTCAAGTACCCAGGGACACAAACACTGCGGAAGGCTGC
AGGGTCCTCTGCCTAGGAAAACCAGAGACCCTTGTTCACATGTTTATCTGCTGACCTTCCCTCCACTATT
GTCCTATGACCCTGCCAAATCCCCCTCTCCAAAAAACACCCAAGAATGATCGGATCCACGCGTCTCCGGC
CTAGGGATAACAGGGTAATCCGCTAGCCCCTCTCCCTCCCCCCCCCCTAACGTTACTGGCCGAAGCCGCT
TGGAATAAGGCCGGTGTGCGTTTGTCTATATGTTATTTTCCACCATATTGCCGTCTTTTGGCAATGTGAG
GGCCCGGAAACCTGGCCCTGTCTTCTTGACGAGCATTCCTAGGGGTCTTTCCCCTCTCGCCAAAGGAATG
CAAGGTCTGTTGAATGTCGTGAAGGAAGCAGTTCCTCTGGAAGCTTCTTGAAGACAAACAACGTCTGTAG
CGACCCTTTGCAGGCAGCGGAACCCCCCACCTGGCGACAGGTGCCTCTGCGGCCAAAAGCCACGTGTATA
AGATACACCTGCAAAGGCGGCACAACCCCAGTGCCACGTTGTGAGTTGGATAGTTGTGGAAAGAGTCAAA
TGGCTCTCCTCAAGCGTATTCAACAAGGGGCTGAAGGATGCCCAGAAGGTACCCCATTGTATGGGATCTG
ATCTGGGGCCTCGGTACACATGCTTTACATGTGTTTAGTCGAGGTTAAAAAAACGTCTAGGCCCCCCGAA
CCACGGGGACGTGGTTTTCCTTTGAAAAACACGATGATAATATGGCCACACTAGAGTCGAGCTACCGGTC
GCCACCATGGTGAGCAAGGGCGAGGAGGATAACATGGCCATCATCAAGGAGTTCATGCGCTTCAAGGTGC
ACATGGAGGGCTCCGTGAACGGCCACGAGTTCGAGATCGAGGGCGAGGGCGAGGGCCGCCCCTACGAGGG
CACCCAGACCGCCAAGCTGAAGGTGACCAAGGGTGGCCCCCTGCCCTTCGCCTGGGACATCCTGTCCCCT
CAGTTCATGTACGGCTCCAAGGCCTACGTGAAGCACCCCGCCGACATCCCCGACTACTTGAAGCTGTCCT
TCCCCGAGGGCTTCAAGTGGGAGCGCGTGATGAACTTCGAGGACGGCGGCGTGGTGACCGTGACCCAGGA
CTCCTCCCTGCAGGACGGCGAGTTCATCTACAAGGTGAAGCTGCGCGGCACCAACTTCCCCTCCGACGGC
CCCGTAATGCAGAAGAAGACCATGGGCTGGGAGGCCTCCTCCGAGCGGATGTACCCCGAGGACGGCGCCC
TGAAGGGCGAGATCAAGCAGAGGCTGAAGCTGAAGGACGGCGGCCACTACGACGCTGAGGTCAAGACCAC
CTACAAGGCCAAGAAGCCCGTGCAGCTGCCCGGCGCCTACAACGTCAACATCAAGTTGGACATCACCTCC
CACAACGAGGACTACACCATCGTGGAACAGTACGAACGCGCCGAGGGCCGCCACTCCACCGGCGGCATGG
ACGAGCTGTACAAGGACCCACCGGTCGCCACCATGACCGAGTACAAGCCCACGGTGCGCCTCGCCACCCG
CGACGACGTCCCCAGGGCCGTACGCACCCTCGCCGCCGCGTTCGCCGACTACCCCGCCACGCGCCACACC
GTCGATCCGGACCGCCACATCGAGCGGGTCACCGAGCTGCAAGAACTCTTCCTCACGCGCGTCGGGCTCG
ACATCGGCAAGGTGTGGGTCGCGGACGACGGCGCCGCGGTGGCGGTCTGGACCACGCCGGAGAGCGTCGA
AGCGGGGGCGGTGTTCGCCGAGATCGGCCCGCGCATGGCCGAGTTGAGCGGTTCCCGGCTGGCCGCGCAG
CAACAGATGGAAGGCCTCCTGGCGCCGCACCGGCCCAAGGAGCCCGCGTGGTTCCTGGCCACCGTCGGCG
TCTCGCCCGACCACCAGGGCAAGGGTCTGGGCAGCGCCGTCGTGCTCCCCGGAGTGGAGGCGGCCGAGCG
CGCCGGGGTGCCCGCCTTCCTGGAGACCTCCGCGCCCCGCAACCTCCCCTTCTACGAGCGGCTCGGCTTC
ACCGTCACCGCCGACGTCGAGGTGCCCGAAGGACCGCGCACCTGGTGCATGACCCGCAAGCCCGGTGCCT
GAGCGGCCGCGTCGACAATCAACCTCTGGATTACAAAATTTGTGAAAGATTGACTGGTATTCTTAACTAT
GTTGCTCCTTTTACGCTATGTGGATACGCTGCTTTAATGCCTTTGTATCATGCTATTGCTTCCCGTATGG
CTTTCATTTTCTCCTCCTTGTATAAATCCTGGTTGCTGTCTCTTTATGAGGAGTTGTGGCCCGTTGTCAG
GCAACGTGGCGTGGTGTGCACTGTGTTTGCTGACGCAACCCCCACTGGTTGGGGCATTGCCACCACCTGT
CAGCTCCTTTCCGGGACTTTCGCTTTCCCCCTCCCTATTGCCACGGCGGAACTCATCGCCGCCTGCCTTG
CCCGCTGCTGGACAGGGGCTCGGCTGTTGGGCACTGACAATTCCGTGGTGTTGTCGGGGAAGCTGACGTC
CTTTCCATGGCTGCTCGCCTGTGTTGCCACCTGGATTCTGCGCGGGACGTCCTTCTGCTACGTCCCTTCG
GCCCTCAATCCAGCGGACCTTCCTTCCCGCGGCCTGCTGCCGGCTCTGCGGCCTCTTCCGCGTCTTCGCC
TTCGCCCTCAGACGAGTCGGATCTCCCTTTGGGCCGCCTCCCCGCCTGGAATTCGAGCTCGGTACCTTTA
AGACCAATGACTTACAAGGCAGCTGTAGATCTTAGCCACTTTTTAAAAGAAAAGGGGGGACTGGAAGGGC
TAATTCACTCCCAACGAAGACAAGATCTGCTTTTTGCTTGTACTGGGTCTCTCTGGTTAGACCAGATCTG
AGCCTGGGAGCTCTCTGGCTAACTAGGGAACCCACTGCTTAAGCCTCAATAAAGCTTGCCTTGAGTGCTT
CAAGTAGTGTGTGCCCGTCTGTTGTGTGACTCTGGTAACTAGAGATCCCTCAGACCCTTTTAGTCAGTGT
GGAAAATCTCTAGCAGTAGTAGTTCATGTCATCTTATTATTCAGTATTTATAACTTGCAAAGAAATGAAT
ATCAGAGAGTGAGAGGAACTTGTTTATTGCAGCTTATAATGGTTACAAATAAAGCAATAGCATCACAAAT
TTCACAAATAAAGCATTTTTTTCACTGCATTCTAGTTGTGGTTTGTCCAAACTCATCAATGTATCTTATC
ATGTCTGGCTCTAGCTATCCCGCCCCTAACTCCGCCCATCCCGCCCCTAACTCCGCCCAGTTCCGCCCAT
TCTCCGCCCCATGGCTGACTAATTTTTTTTATTTATGCAGAGGCCGAGGCCGCCTCGGCCTCTGAGCTAT
TCCAGAAGTAGTGAGGAGGCTTTTTTGGAGGCCTAGGGACGTACCCAATTCGCCCTATAGTGAGTCGTAT
TACGCGCGCTCACTGGCCGTCGTTTTACAACGTCGTGACTGGGAAAACCCTGGCGTTACCCAACTTAATC
GCCTTGCAGCACATCCCCCTTTCGCCAGCTGGCGTAATAGCGAAGAGGCCCGCACCGATCGCCCTTCCCA
ACAGTTGCGCAGCCTGAATGGCGAATGGG
[124 nt withheld, positions 8570-8693]
C
[91 nt withheld, positions 8695-8785]
A
[49 nt withheld, positions 8787-8835]
CCTTTGACGTTGGAGTCCACGTTCTTT
[37 nt withheld, positions 8863-8899]
ACCCTATCTCGGTCTATTCTTTTGATTTATAAGGGATTTTGCCGATTTCGGCCTATTGGTTAAAAAATGA
GCTGATTTAACAAAAATTTAACGCGAATTTTAACAAAATATTAACGCTTACAATTTAGGTGGCACTTTTC
GGGGAAATGTGCGCGGAACCCCTATTTGTTTATTTTTCTAAATACATTCAAATATGTATCCGCTCATGAG
ACAATAACCCTGATAAATGCTTCAATAATATTGAAAAAGGAAGAGTATGAGTATTCAACATTTCCGTGTC
GCCCTTATTCCCTTTTTTGCGGCATTTTGCCTTCCTGTTTTTGCTCACCCAGAAACGCTGGTGAAAGTAA
AAGATGCTGAAGATCAGTTGGGTGCACGAGTGGGTTACATCGAACTGGATCTCAACAGCGGTAAGATCCT
TGAGAGTTTTCGCCCCGAAGAACGTTTTCCAATGATGAGCACTTTTAAAGTTCTGCTATGTGGCGCGGTA
TTATCCCGTATTGACGCCGGGCAAGAGCAACTCGGTCGCCGCATACACTATTCTCAGAATGACTTGGTTG
AGTACTCACCAGTCACAGAAAAGCATCTTACGGATGGCATGACAGTAAGAGAATTATGCAGTGCTGCCAT
AACCATGAGTGATAACACTGCGGCCAACTTACTTCTGACAACGATCGGAGGACCGAAGGAGCTAACCGCT
TTTTTGCACAACATGGGGGATCATGTAACTCGCCTTGATCGTTGGGAACCGGAGCTGAATGAAGCCATAC
CAAACGACGAGCGTGACACCACGATGCCTGTAGCAATGGCAACAACGTTGCGCAAACTATTAACTGGCGA
ACTACTTACTCTAGCTTCCCGGCAACAATTAATAGACTGGATGGAGGCGGATAAAGTTGCAGGACCACTT
CTGCGCTCGGCCCTTCCGGCTGGCTGGTTTATTGCTGATAAATCTGGAGCCGGTGAGCGTGGGTCTCGCG
GTATCATTGCAGCACTGGGGCCAGATGGTAAGCCCTCCCGTATCGTAGTTATCTACACGACGGGGAGTCA
GGCAACTATGGATGAACGAAATAGACAGATCGCTGAGATAGGTGCCTCACTGATTAAGCATTGGTAACTG
TCAGACCAAGTTTACTCATATATACTTTAGATTGATTTAAAACTTCATTTTTAATTTAAAAGGATCTAGG
TGAAGATCCTTTTTGATAATCTCATGACCAAAATCCCTTAACGTGAGTTTTCGTTCCACTGAGCGTCAGA
CCCCGTAGAAAAGATCAAAGGATCTTCTTGAGATCCTTTTTTTCTGCGCGTAATCTGCTGCTTGCAAACA
AAAAAACCACCGCTACCAGCGGTGGTTTGTTTGCCGGATCAAGAGCTACCAACTCTTTTTCCGAAGGTAA
CTGGCTTCAGCAGAGCGCAGATACCAAATACTGTTCTTCTAGTGTAGCCGTAGTTAGGCCACCACTTCAA
GAACTCTGTAGCACCGCCTACATACCTCGCTCTGCTAATCCTGTTACCAGTGGCTGCTGCCAGTGGCGAT
AAGTCGTGTCTTACCGGGTTGGACTCAAGACGATAGTTACCGGATAAGGCGCAGCGGTCGGGCTGAACGG
GGGGTTCGTGCACACAGCCCAGCTTGGAGCGAACGACCTACACCGAACTGAGATACCTACAGCGTGAGCT
ATGAGAAAGCGCCACGCTTCCCGAAGGGAGAAAGGCGGACAGGTATCCGGTAAGCGGCAGGGTCGGAACA
GGAGAGCGCACGAGGGAGCTTCCAGGGGGAAACGCCTGGTATCTTTATAGTCCTGTCGGGTTTCGCCACC
TCTGACTTGAGCGTCGATTTTTGTGATGCTCGTCAGGGGGGCGGAGCCTATGGAAAAACGCCAGCAACGC
GGCCTTTTTACGGTTCCTGGCCTTTTGCTGGCCTTTTGCTCACATGTTCTTTCCTGCGTTATCCCCTGAT
TCTGTGGATAACCGTATTACCGCCTTTGAGTGAGCTGATACCGCTCGCCGCAGCCGAACGACCGAGCGCA
GCGAGTCAGTGAGCGAGGAAGCGGAAGAGCGCCCAATACGCAAACCGCCTCTCCCCGCGCGTTGGCCGAT
TCATTAATGCAGCTGGCACGACAGGTTTCCCGACTGGAAAGCGGGCAGTGAGCGCAACGCAATTAATGTG
AGTTAGCTCACTCATTAGGCACCCCAGGCTTTACACTTTATGCTTCCGGCTCGTATGTTGTGTGGAATTG
TGAGCGGATAACAATTTCACACAGGAAACAGCTATGACCATGATTACGCCAAGCGCGCAATTAACCCTCA
CTAAAGGGAACAAAAGCTGGAGCTGC
